Addgene plasmid #218364: pUC18T-mini-Tn7T-hph-Ptac
Purpose: (Empty Backbone) Empty backbone for Tn7-site insertion with lacIq-Ptac expression system
Depositing lab: Michael Gebhardt. Depositing organization: University of Iowa. Publication: A series of vectors for inducible gene expression in multidrug-resistant Acinetobacter baumannii. Intorcia V, Sava RL, Schroeder GP, Gebhardt MJ. Appl Environ Microbiol. 2024 Sep 18;90(9):e0047424. doi: 10.1128/aem.00474-24. Epub 2024 Aug 20. PubMed 39162403.
Backbone
  Vector backbone: pUC18T-mini-Tn7T
  Vector type: Bacterial Expression
  Selectable markers: Hygromycin
Growth in bacteria
  Bacterial resistance: Ampicillin, 100 μg/mL
  Growth temperature: 37°C
  Growth strain: DH5alpha
  Copy number: High Copy
Gene/Insert
  Gene/Insert name: None
Terms and licenses: Academic/Nonprofit Terms; Industry Terms: Not Available to Industry
Depositor comments: Gebhardt lab ID # pMJG504.
How to cite: pUC18T-mini-Tn7T-hph-Ptac was a gift from Michael Gebhardt (Addgene plasmid # 218364 ; http://n2t.net/addgene:218364 ; RRID:Addgene_218364)
