[The description below was written by a language model from this plasmid's Addgene catalogue record and pLannotate feature annotations shown in this document.]
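Description:
pUC18T-mini-Tn7T-hph-Ptac is an empty bacterial expression backbone (about 6.4 kb) built on pUC18T-mini-Tn7T, designed to deliver an IPTG-inducible expression cassette into the chromosomal Tn7 attachment site of a recipient bacterium. The associated publication describes a vector series for inducible gene expression in multidrug-resistant Acinetobacter baumannii. In E. coli the plasmid replicates from a high-copy pUC-type ColE1 origin and is maintained with ampicillin through the AmpR (β-lactamase) gene and its promoter. An incP oriT lies in the backbone outside the transposon ends, which allows conjugative mobilization into recipient strains when transfer functions are supplied in trans.

The transposable segment is bounded by the Tn7R and Tn7L ends, which are recognized by Tn7 transposition proteins; these are not encoded on this plasmid. Within the ends, lambda t0 and rrnB T1 terminators sit near Tn7R, presumably to insulate the cassette from flanking transcription. A hygromycin phosphotransferase gene (hph) provides selection for insertion, a useful choice in strains already resistant to the more common antibiotics. It is flanked by FRT sites, so FLP recombinase can excise the marker afterwards. The expression module consists of lacI driven by the lacIq promoter, oriented divergently from a tac promoter with a lac operator. The elevated repressor level keeps Ptac off until IPTG is added. No insert is present; a gene of interest would be cloned downstream of the operator, before Tn7L, although the feature table does not annotate specific cloning sites there. Several short annotated fragments (lacZα, CmR, bla, rop, yciV) appear to be remnants of earlier construction steps rather than functional genes.
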