Features (pLannotate 1.2.2; 23 found; start..end, strand, type, name):
    137..236     +  misc_feature   bom (fragment): basis of mobility region from pBR322
    242..310     -  CDS            lacZα (fragment): LacZα fragment of β-galactosidase; lacZ fragment
    382..580     -  mobile_element Tn7R (fragment): mini-Tn7 element (right end of the Tn7 transposon) Tn7
    584..608     -  misc_feature   MCS (fragment): pBluescript multiple cloning site
    629..723     +  terminator     lambda t0 terminator: transcription terminator from phage lambda
    733..762     +  CDS            CmR (fragment): chloramphenicol acetyltransferase confers resistance to chloramphenicol
    826..912     +  terminator     rrnB T1 terminator: Escherichia coli rrnB; transcription terminator T1 from the E. coli rrnB gene
    972..1005    +  protein_bind   FRT (minimal): supports FLP-mediated excision but not integration (Turan and Bode, 2011) FLP recombinase from the Saccharomyces cerevisiae 2μ plasmid
   1023..2015    -  CDS            hyg: KHYB_STRHY - Experimental evidence at protein level: Swiss-Prot protein existence level 1. The aminoglycoside phosphotransferases achieve inactivation of their antibiotic substrates by phosphorylation. From Streptomyces hygroscopicus.
   2127..2177    +  CDS            bla(M) (fragment): β-lactamase lacking the signal sequence; bla(M); allows cytosolic expression of β-lactamase
   2266..2313    +  protein_bind   FRT: FLP-mediated recombination occurs in the 8-bp core sequence TCTAGAAA (Turan and Bode, 2011). FLP recombinase from the Saccharomyces cerevisiae 2μ plasmid
   2390..3472    -  CDS            lacI: lac repressor; lacI; The lac repressor binds to the lac operator to inhibit transcription in E. coli. This inhibition can be relieved by adding lactose or isopropyl-β-D-thiogalactopyranoside (IPTG).
   3473..3550    -  promoter       lacIq promoter: lacI (mutant); In the lacIq allele, a single base change in the promoter boosts expression of the lacI gene about 10-fold.
   3603..3704    -  CDS            yciV (fragment): RNAAM_ECOLI - Also known as trpH From Escherichia coli (strain K12).
   3780..3808    +  promoter       tac promoter: strong E. coli promoter; hybrid between the trp and lac UV5 promoters
   3816..3832    +  protein_bind   lac operator: The lac repressor binds to the lac operator to inhibit transcription in E. coli. This inhibition can be relieved by adding lactose or isopropyl-β-D-thiogalactopyranoside (IPTG). lac repressor encoded by lacI
   3915..4080    -  mobile_element Tn7L: mini-Tn7 element (left end of the Tn7 transposon) Tn7
   4113..4167    -  CDS            lacI (fragment): lac repressor; lacI; The lac repressor binds to the lac operator to inhibit transcription in E. coli. This inhibition can be relieved by adding lactose or isopropyl-β-D-thiogalactopyranoside (IPTG).
   4239..4347    -  oriT           oriT: incP origin of transfer
   4579..5167    -  rep_origin     ori: high-copy-number ColE1/pMB1/pBR322/pUC origin of replication
   5338..6198    -  CDS            AmpR: β-lactamase; bla; confers resistance to ampicillin, carbenicillin, and related antibiotics
   6199..6303    -  promoter       AmpR promoter: bla
   6398..35      +  CDS            rop (fragment) (across the origin): Rop protein, which maintains plasmids at low copy number; rop
>Addgene plasmid #218364 | pUC18T-mini-Tn7T-hph-Ptac | addgene full sequence | sequence record 432232 | Addgene NGS Result
TCGCGCGTTTCGGTGACGACGGTGAAAACCTCTGACACATGCAGCTCCCGGAGACGGTCACAGCTTGTCT
GTAAGCGGATGCCGGGAGCAGACAAGCCCGTCAGGGCGCGTCAGCGGGTGTTGGCGGGTGTCGGGGCTGG
CTTAACTATGCGGCATCAGAGCAGATTGTACTGAGAGTGCACCATATGCGGTGTGAAATACCGCACAGAT
GCGTAAGGAGAAAATACCGCATCAGGCGCCATTCGCCATTCAGGCTGCGCAACTGTTGGGAAGGGCGATC
GGTGCGGGCCTCTTCGCTATTACGCCAGCTAGAGGACCAGCCGCGTAACCTGGCAAAATCGGTTACGGTT
GAGTAATAAATGGATGCCCTGCGTAAGCAGGTGTGGGCGGACAATAAAGTCTTAAACTGAACAAAATAGA
TCTAAACTATGACAATAAAGTCTTAAACTAGACAGAATAGTTGTAAACTGAAATCAGTCCAGTTATGCTG
TGAAAAAGCATACTGGACTTTTGTTATGGCTAAAGCAAACTCTTCATTTTCTGAAGTGCAAATTGCCCGT
CGTATTAAAGAGGGGCGTGGGGTTCGAGGTCGACGGTATCGATAAGCTAGCTTAATTAGCTGAGCTTGGA
CTCCTGTTGATAGATCCAGTAATGACCTCAGAACTCCATCTGGATTTGTTCAGAACGCTCGGTTGCCGCC
GGGCGTTTTTTATTGGTGAGAATCCAAGCTAGACTGCGATGAGTGGCAGGGCGGGGCGTAATTTTTTTAA
GGCAGTTATTGGTGCCCTTAAACGCCTGGGGTAATGACTCTCTAGCTTGAGGCATCAAATAAAACGAAAG
GCTCAGTCGAAAGACTGGGCCTTTCGTTTTATCTGTTGTTTGTCGGTGAACGCTCTCCTGAGTAGGACAA
ATCCGCCGCTAGGAGCTTGCGGCCCGGACGATCGAATTGGGGATCTTGAAGTACCTATTCCGAAGTTCCT
ATTCTCTAGAAAGTATAGGAACTTCAGCTAGAGGGGGCGTCAGGCGCCGGGGGCGGTGTCCGGCGGCCCC
CAGAGGAACTGCGCCAGTTCCTCCGGATCGGTGAAGCCGGAGAGATCCAGCGGGGTCTCCTCGAACACCT
CGAAGTCGTGCAGGAAGGTGAAGGCGAGCAGTTCGCGGGCGAAGTCCTCGGTCCGCTTCCACTGCGCCCC
GTCGAGCAGCGCGGCCAGGATCTCGCGGTCGCCCCGGAAGGCGTTGAGATGCAGTTGCACCAGGCTGTAG
CGGGAGTCTCCCGCATAGACGTCGGTGAAGTCGACGATCCCGGTGACCTCGGTCGCGGCCAGGTCCACGA
AGATGTTGGTCCCGTGCAGGTCGCCGTGGACGAACCGGGGTTCGCGGCCGGCCAGCAGCGTGTCCACGTC
CGGCAGCCAGTCCTCCAGGCGGTCCAGCAGCCGGGGCGAGAGGTAGCCCCACCCGCGGTGGTCCTCGACG
GTCGCCGCGCGGCGTTCCCGCAGCAGTTCCGGGAAGACCTCGGAATGGGGGGTGAGCACGGTGTTCCCGG
TCAGCGGCACCCTGTGCAGCCGGCCGAGCACCCGGCCGAGTTCGCGGGCCAGGGCGAGCAGCGCGTTCCG
GTCGGTCGTGCCGTCCATCGCGGACCGCCAGGTGGTGCCGGTCATCCGGCTCATCACCAGGTAGGGCCAC
GGCCAGGCTCCGGTGCCGGGCCGCAGCTCGCCGCGGCCGAGGAGGCGGGGCACCGGCACCGGGGCGTCCG
CCAGGACCGCGTACGCCTCCGACTCCGACGCGAGGCTCTCCGGACCGCACCAGTGCTCGCCGAACAGCTT
GATCACCGGGCCGGGCTCGCCGACCAGTACGGGGTTGGTGCTCTCGCCGGGCACCCGCAGCACCGGCGGC
ACCGGCAGCCCGAGCTCCTCCAGGGCTCGGCGGGCCAGCGGCTCCCAGAATTCCTGGTCGTTCCGCAGGC
TCGCGTAGGAATCATCCGAATCAATACGGTCGAGAAGTAACAGGGATTCTTGTGTCACAGCGGACCTCTA
TTCACAGGGTACGGGCCGGCTTAATTCCGCACGGCCGGTCGCGACACGGCCTGTCCGCACCGCGGATCAG
GCGTTGACGATGACGGGCTGGTCGGCCACGTCGGGGAGTCAGGCAACTATGGATGAACGAAATAGACAGA
TCGCTGATCAGCGGCCCGGAAACGTCCTCGAAACGACGCATGTGTTCCTCCTGGTTGGTACAGGTGGTTG
GGGGTGCTCGGCTGTCGCTGGTGTTGAAGTTCCTATTCCGAAGTTCCTATTCTCTAGAAAGTATAGGAAC
TTCAGAGCGCTTTTGAAGCTAATTCGATCATGCATGAGCTCCTTGCAATTCGCGCTAACTTACATTAATT
GCGTTGCGCTCACTGCCCGCTTTCCAGTCGGGAAACCTGTCGTGCCAGCTGCATTAATGAATCGGCCAAC
GCGCGGGGAGAGGCGGTTTGCGTATTGGGCGCCAGGGTGGTTTTTCTTTTCACCAGTGAGACGGGCAACA
GCTGATTGCCCTTCACCGCCTGGCCCTGAGAGAGTTGCAGCAAGCGGTCCACGCTGGTTTGCCCCAGCAG
GCGAAAATCCTGTTTGATGGTGGTTAACGGCGGGATATAACATGAGCTGTCTTCGGTATCGTCGTATCCC
ACTACCGAGATATCCGCACCAACGCGCAGCCCGGACTCGGTAATGGCGCGCATTGCGCCCAGCGCCATCT
GATCGTTGGCAACCAGCATCGCAGTGGGAACGATGCCCTCATTCAGCATTTGCATGGTTTGTTGAAAACC
GGACATGGCACTCCAGTCGCCTTCCCGTTCCGCTATCGGCTGAATTTGATTGCGAGTGAGATATTTATGC
CAGCCAGCCAGACGCAGACGCGCCGAGACAGAACTTAATGGGCCCGCTAACAGCGCGATTTGCTGGTGAC
CCAATGCGACCAGATGCTCCACGCCCAGTCGCGTACCGTCTTCATGGGAGAAAATAATACTGTTGATGGG
TGTCTGGTCAGAGACATCAAGAAATAACGCCGGAACATTAGTGCAGGCAGCTTCCACAGCAATGGCATCC
TGGTCATCCAGCGGATAGTTAATGATCAGCCCACTGACGCGTTGCGCGAGAAGATTGTGCACCGCCGCTT
TACAGGCTTCGACGCCGCTTCGTTCTACCATCGACACCACCACGCTGGCACCCAGTTGATCGGCGCGAGA
TTTAATCGCCGCGACAATTTGCGACGGCGCGTGCAGGGCCAGACTGGAGGTGGCAACGCCAATCAGCAAC
GACTGTTTGCCCGCCAGTTGTTGTGCCACGCGGTTGGGAATGTAATTCAGCTCCGCCATCGCCGCTTCCA
CTTTTTCCCGCGTTTTCGCAGAAACGTGGCTGGCCTGGTTCACCACGCGGGAAACGGTCTGATAAGAGAC
ACCGGCATACTCTGCGACATCGTATAACGTTACTGGTTTCACATTCACCACCCTGAATTGACTCTCTTCC
GGGCGCTATCATGCCATACCGCGAAAGGTTTTGCACCATTCGATGGTGTCAACGTAAATGCCGCTTCGCC
TTCGCGCGCGAATTGCAAGCTGATCCGGGCTTATCGACTGCACGGTGCACCAATGCTTCTGGCGTCAGGC
AGCCATCGGAAGCTGTGGTATGGCTGTGCAGGTCGTAAATCACTGCATAATTCGTGTCGCTCAAGGCGCA
CTCCCGTTCTGGATAATGTTTTTTGCGCCGACATCATAACGGTTCTGGCAAATATTCTGAAATGAGCTGT
TGACAATTAATCATCGGCTCGTATAATGTGTGGAATTGTGAGCGGATAACAATTTCACACAGGAAACAGA
CTAGTGCTCTGCAGGAATTCCTCGAGAAGCTTGGGCCCGGTACCTCGCGAAGGCCTTGCAGGCCAACCAG
ATAAGTGAAATCTAGTTCCAAACTATTTTGTCATTTTTAATTTTCGTATTAGCTTACGACGCTACACCCA
GTTCCCATCTATTTTGTCACTCTTCCCTAAATAATCCTTAAAAACTCCATTTCCACCCCTCCCAGTTCCC
AACTATTTTGTCCGCCCACAGCGGGGCATTTTTCTTCCTGTTATGTTTGGGCGCTGCATTAATGAATCGG
CCAACGCGCGGGGAGAGGCGGTTTGCGTATTGGGCGCTCTTCCGCTTCCTCGCTCACTGACCCGCTGCGC
TCGGTCGTTCGGCTGCGGCGAGCGGTATCAGAGCTTATCGGCCAGCCTCGCAGAGCAGGATTCCCGTTGA
GCACCGCCAGGTGCGAATAAGGGACAGTGAAGAAGGAACACCCGCTCGCGGGTGGGCCTACTTCACCTAT
CCTGCCCGGCTGACGCCGTTGGATACACCAAGGAAAGTCTACACGAACCCTTTGGCAAAATCCTGTATAT
CGTGCGAAAAAGGATGGATATACCGAAAAAATCGCTATAATGACCCCGAAGCAGGGTTATGCAGCGGAAA
GTATACCTTAAGGAATCCCCTGATAACGCAGGAAAGAACATGTGAGCAAAAGGCCAGCAAAAGGCCAGGA
ACCGTAAAAAGGCCGCGTTGCTGGCGTTTTTCCATAGGCTCCGCCCCCCTGACGAGCATCACAAAAATCG
ACGCTCGAGTCAGAGGTGGCGAAACCCGACAGGACTATAAAGATACCAGGCGTTTCCCCCTGGAAGCTCC
CTCGTGCGCTCTCCTGTTCCGACCCTGCCGCTTACCGGATACCTGTCCGCCTTTCTCCCTTCGGGAAGCG
TGGCGCTTTCTCATAGCTCACGCTGTAGGTATCTCAGTTCGGTGTAGGTCGTTCGCTCCAAGCTGGGCTG
TGTGCACGAACCCCCCGTTCAGCCCGACCGCTGCGCCTTATCCGGTAACTATCGTCTTGAGTCCAACCCG
GTAAGACACGACTTATCGCCACTGGCAGCAGCCACTGGTAACAGGATTAGCAGAGCGAGGTATGTAGGCG
GTGCTACAGAGTTCTTGAAGTGGTGGCCTAACTACGGCTACACTAGAAGAACAGTATTTGGTATCTGCGC
TCTGCTGAAGCCAGTTACCTTCGGAAAAAGAGTTGGTAGCTCTTGATCCGGCAAACAAACCACCGCTGGT
AGCGGTGGTTTTTTTGTTTGCAAGCAGCAGATTACGCGCAGAAAAAAAGGATCTCAAGAAGATCCTTTGA
TCTTTTCTACGGGGTCTGACGCTCAGTGGAACGAAAACTCACGTTAAGGGATTTTGGTCATGAGATTATC
AAAAAGGATCTTCACCTAGATCCTTTTAAATTAAAAATGAAGTTTTAAATCAATCTAAAGTATATATGAG
TAAACTTGGTCTGACAGTTACCAATGCTTAATCAGTGAGGCACCTATCTCAGCGATCTGTCTATTTCGTT
CATCCATAGTTGCCTGACTCCCCGTCGTGTAGATAACTACGATACGGGAGGGCTTACCATCTGGCCCCAG
TGCTGCAATGATACCGCGAGACCCACGCTCACCGGCTCCAGATTTATCAGCAATAAACCAGCCAGCCGGA
AGGGCCGAGCGCAGAAGTGGTCCTGCAACTTTATCCGCCTCCATCCAGTCTATTAATTGTTGCCGGGAAG
CTAGAGTAAGTAGTTCGCCAGTTAATAGTTTGCGCAACGTTGTTGCCATTGCTACAGGCATCGTGGTGTC
ACGCTCGTCGTTTGGTATGGCTTCATTCAGCTCCGGTTCCCAACGATCAAGGCGAGTTACATGATCCCCC
ATGTTGTGCAAAAAAGCGGTTAGCTCCTTCGGTCCTCCGATCGTTGTCAGAAGTAAGTTGGCCGCAGTGT
TATCACTCATGGTTATGGCAGCACTGCATAATTCTCTTACTGTCATGCCATCCGTAAGATGCTTTTCTGT
GACTGGTGAGTACTCAACCAAGTCATTCTGAGAATAGTGTATGCGGCGACCGAGTTGCTCTTGCCCGGCG
TCAATACGGGATAATACCGCGCCACATAGCAGAACTTTAAAAGTGCTCATCATTGGAAAACGTTCTTCGG
GGCGAAAACTCTCAAGGATCTTACCGCTGTTGAGATCCAGTTCGATGTAACCCACTCGTGCACCCAACTG
ATCTTCAGCATCTTTTACTTTCACCAGCGTTTCTGGGTGAGCAAAAACAGGAAGGCAAAATGCCGCAAAA
AAGGGAATAAGGGCGACACGGAAATGTTGAATACTCATACTCTTCCTTTTTCAATATTATTGAAGCATTT
ATCAGGGTTATTGTCTCATGAGCGGATACATATTTGAATGTATTTAGAAAAATAAACAAATAGGGGTTCC
GCGCACATTTCCCCGAAAAGTGCCACCTGACGTCTAAGAAACCATTATTATCATGACATTAACCTATAAA
AATAGGCGTATCACGAGGCCCTTTCGTC
